Addgene plasmid #117248: pCS2-XTbx5-GR
Purpose: mRNA synthesis
Depositing lab: Gerald Thomsen. Depositing organization: Stony Brook University. Publication: Tbx5 is essential for heart development. Horb ME, Thomsen GH. Development. 1999 Apr;126(8):1739-51. PubMed 10079235.
Backbone
  Vector backbone: pCS2+
  Vector type: Xenopus expression
Growth in bacteria
  Bacterial resistance: Ampicillin, 100 μg/mL
  Growth temperature: 37°C
  Growth strain: DH5alpha
  Copy number: High Copy
Gene/Insert
  Gene/Insert name: Tbx5-GR
  Species: X. laevis (frog)
  Mutation: chimeric protein with human glucocorticoid receptor ligand binding domain
  Entrez Gene: tbx5-b (a.k.a. tbx-5, tbx5, xtbx-5, xtbx5)
  Cloning method: Restriction Enzyme; 5′ cloning site Unknown (unknown if destroyed); 3′ cloning site Unknown (unknown if destroyed)
Terms and licenses: Academic/Nonprofit Terms; Industry Terms: Not Available to Industry
How to cite: pCS2-XTbx5-GR was a gift from Gerald Thomsen (Addgene plasmid # 117248 ; http://n2t.net/addgene:117248 ; RRID:Addgene_117248)
