[The description below was written by a language model from this plasmid's Addgene catalogue record and pLannotate feature annotations shown in this document.]
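Description:
pCS2-XTbx5-GR is a Xenopus expression plasmid built on the pCS2+ backbone and intended mainly as a template for in vitro mRNA synthesis. It is maintained in E. coli as a high-copy plasmid through a ColE1/pUC-type origin and selected with ampicillin via the β-lactamase gene. An f1 origin and remnants of the lac region (lac promoter/operator, lacZα and lacI fragments) are also present as carry-over from the parental cloning vector.

The insert encodes a chimeric protein in which Xenopus laevis Tbx5, a T-box transcription factor involved in heart development, is followed by the ligand-binding domain of the human glucocorticoid receptor (NR3C1 fragment). The automated annotation labels the Tbx5 reading frame by its closest database match, the chicken orthologue, but the catalogue record gives the species as frog. GR fusions of this kind are generally used to make a transcription factor hormone-inducible: the protein is held inactive until a ligand such as dexamethasone is added, allowing its activity to be switched on at a chosen developmental stage.

The fusion lies downstream of both the simian CMV IE94 enhancer/promoter, which can drive expression from injected DNA in vertebrate cells and embryos, and an SP6 promoter, which allows sense-strand RNA to be transcribed in vitro. An SV40 polyadenylation signal sits just 3′ of the coding region, although the table annotates it on the reverse strand. Flanking T7 (partial) and T3 promoters face the opposite direction. The cloning sites used for the insert are not recorded. The typical application would be the production of synthetic mRNA for microinjection into Xenopus embryos to study Tbx5 function.
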