Features (pLannotate 1.2.2; 16 found; start..end, strand, type, name):
     35..53      +  promoter       SP6 promoter: promoter for bacteriophage SP6 RNA polymerase
    149..1690    +  CDS            TBX5: TBX5_CHICK - Experimental evidence at protein level: Swiss-Prot protein existence level 1. DNA-binding protein that regulates the transcription of several genes and is involved in heart development and limb pattern formation. May bind to the core DNA motif of promoters. From Gallus gallus (Chicken).
   1727..2524    +  CDS            NR3C1 (fragment): GCR_HUMAN - Also known as GRL. Experimental evidence at protein level: Swiss-Prot protein existence level 1. [Isoform Alpha-D3]: Has lowest transcriptional activation activity of all isoforms created by alternative initiation (PubMed:15866175, PubMed:23820903). Has transcriptional repression activity (PubMed:23303127). From Homo sapiens (Human).
   2547..2564    -  promoter       T7 promoter (fragment): promoter for bacteriophage T7 RNA polymerase
   2569..2703    -  polyA_signal   SV40 poly(A) signal: SV40 polyadenylation signal
   2816..2834    -  promoter       T3 promoter: promoter for bacteriophage T3 RNA polymerase
   2879..2895    -  protein_bind   lac operator: The lac repressor binds to the lac operator to inhibit transcription in E. coli. This inhibition can be relieved by adding lactose or isopropyl-β-D-thiogalactopyranoside (IPTG). lac repressor encoded by lacI
   2903..2933    -  promoter       lac promoter: promoter for the E. coli lac operon
   2948..2969    -  protein_bind   CAP binding site: CAP binding activates transcription in the presence of cAMP. E. coli catabolite activator protein
   2982..3074    -  CDS            lacI (fragment): lac repressor; lacI; The lac repressor binds to the lac operator to inhibit transcription in E. coli. This inhibition can be relieved by adding lactose or isopropyl-β-D-thiogalactopyranoside (IPTG).
   3257..3845    -  rep_origin     ori: high-copy-number ColE1/pMB1/pBR322/pUC origin of replication
   4016..4876    -  CDS            AmpR: β-lactamase; bla; confers resistance to ampicillin, carbenicillin, and related antibiotics
   4877..4981    -  promoter       AmpR promoter: bla
   5034..5462    -  rep_origin     f1 ori (sequence partly withheld): f1 bacteriophage origin of replication; arrow indicates direction of (+) strand synthesis
   5467..5533    -  CDS            lacZα (fragment): LacZα fragment of β-galactosidase; lacZ fragment
   5540..6517    +  promoter       CMV IE94 promoter: enhancer/promoter region of simian cytomegalovirus major immediate early transcription unit IE94
>Addgene plasmid #117248 | pCS2-XTbx5-GR | addgene full sequence | sequence record 248960 | Addgene NGS Result
CGCCATTCTGCCTGGGGACGTCGGAGCAAGCTTGATTTAGGTGACACTATAGAATACAAGCTACTTGTTC
TTTTTGCAGGATCCCATCGATTCGAATTCAAGGTCCCTTGCCAGTGCCACTGCCTGAAGTGCAGGCTCCC
ACTGGAATATGGCGGACACAGAGGAGGCTTATGGGATGCCTGATACCCCTGTGGAAGCAGAGCCCAAAGA
ACTACAGTGTGAGCCTAAACAGGACAATCAATTGGGGGCAAGCAGCAAGACCCCCACTTCTCCTCCGGCT
GCATTTACCCAGCAGGGAATGGAAGGCATTAAGGTGTTTTTGCATGAGAGAGAACTATGGCTGAAATTTC
ATGAAGTTGGCACAGAAATGATTATTACTAAGGCTGGAAGGCGCATGTTCCCTAGTTACAAAGTGAAGGT
TACTGGCCTGAACCCAAAAACCAAGTACATCCTCCTCATGGATATCGTTCCTGCAGATGACCACAGATAC
AAGTTTGCTGATAACAAATGGTCAGTCACAGGCAAGGCTGAACCCGCTATGCCAGGACGTTTGTATGTTC
ACCCAGATTCACCAGCCACGGGCGCACATTGGATGAGGCAGCTAGTCTCCTTCCAGAAGCTGAAGCTCAC
AAACAACCATCTGGATCCATTTGGACATATCATCCTGAATTCAATGCACAAGTACCAGCCACGGCTCCAC
ATTGTCAAGGCAGATGAGAACAATGGCTTTGGGTCCAAGAATACAGCTTTCTGCACTCATGTATTTTCTG
AGACTGATTTTATTGCTGTCACCTCATATCAGAACCACAAGATCACACAGCTAAAGATAGAGAACAATCC
CTTTGCCAAAGGATTTCGGGGAAGTGATGACATGGAGCTACACCGGATGTCCAGGATGCAGAGCAAAGAG
TATCCAGTAGTGCCAAGAAGCACAGTCCGTCAGAAAGTCTCCTCTAATCACAGCCCATTCTCTCAAGAAA
CACGTAACATTACAGGATCTTCTACCCTAAATTCCCAATATCAGTGTGAGAATGGTGTTAGCAGCACATC
TCAGGATCTTCTGCCATCTTCCAGTGCATATACTTCCCTGCCCCATGAGTCTGGTACTATATATCACTGC
ACAAAAAGAAAAGTAAGTGAAGAGCCAGCTGAGCATTCCTATAAGAAACCCTACATGGACACTTCACCAA
GCGAAGAGGACCCTTTTTACCGATCTGGGTACCCACAACCTTCATCCTCTTCCTCATCTACCACCTCTTT
CCGCACAGAATCTGCCCAACGACAGGCCTGCATGTATGCTAGTTCAGCACCTGCCACAGAGCCTGTACCA
TCCATAGAGGATATATCTTGCAACAGCTGGTCTAGTGTGCCCTCTTACAGCAGCTGTACAGTAGGTGGAG
GAATGCAACCCATGGAGCGCCTCCCATATCAGCACTTCTCTGCTCACTTTACCTCTAGTTCCCTCATGCC
TAGACTGAGTAATCATGCAGGCACACAGCCAAGTGATTCTCACTCCATGTTCCAACATCAGTCTTCTCAT
CAGGCCATTGTAAGGCAATGCAATCCTCAATCTGGGTTACAACAATCATCAGCTCTTCAGCCCACTGAAT
TCTTGTACCCACACAGTGTTCCCCGGACCATTTCACCACATCAATACCACTCTGTGCATGGGGTAGGTAT
GGTCCCAGACTCGCCTCTCGAGCCTCTAGGGCGCCGCTCGAGCCCCTCTGAAAATCCTGGTAACAAAACA
ATAGTTCCTGCAACGTTACCACAACTCACCCCTACCCTGGTGTCACTGTTGGAGGTTATTGAACCTGAAG
TGTTATATGCAGGATATGATAGCTCTGTTCCAGACTCAACTTGGAGGATCATGACTACGCTCAACATGTT
AGGAGGGCGGCAAGTGATTGCAGCAGTGAAATGGGCAAAGGCAATACCAGGTTTCAGGAACTTACACCTG
GATGACCAAATGACCCTACTGCAGTACTCCTGGATGTTTCTTATGGCATTTGCTCTGGGGTGGAGATCAT
ATAGACAATCAAGTGCAAACCTGCTGTGTTTTGCTCCTGATCTGATTATTAATGAGCAGAGAATGACTCT
ACCCTGCATGTACGACCAATGTAAACACATGCTGTATGTTTCCTCTGAGTTACACAGGCTTCAGGTATCT
TATGAAGAGTATCTCTGTATGAAAACCTTACTGCTTCTCTCTTCAGTTCCTAAGGACGGTCTGAAGAGCC
AAGAGCTATTTGATGAAATTAGAATGACCTACATCAAAGAGCTAGGAAAAGCCATTGTCAAGAGGGAAGG
AAACTCCAGCCAGAACTGGCAGCGGTTTTATCAACTGACAAAACTCTTGGATTCTATGCATGAAGTGGTT
GAAAATCTCCTTAACTATTGCTTCCAAACATTTTTGGATAAGACCATGAGTATTGAATTCCCCGAGATGT
TAGCTGAAATCATCACCAATCAGATACCAAAATATTCAAATGGAAATATCAAAAAACTTCTGTTTCATCA
AAAGTGCTCGAGTGCCCGCCCTAGAACTATAGTGAGTCGTATTACGTAGATCCAGACATGATAAGATACA
TTGATGAGTTTGGACAAACCACAACTAGAATGCAGTGAAAAAAATGCTTTATTTGTGAAATTTGTGATGC
TATTGCTTTATTTGTAACCATTATAAGCTGCAATAAACAAGTTAACAACAACAATTGCATTCATTTTATG
TTTCAGGTTCAGGGGGAGGTGTGGGAGGTTTTTTAATTCGCGGCCGCGGCGCCAATGCATTGGGCCCGGT
ACCCAGCTTTTGTTCCCTTTAGTGAGGGTTAATTGCGCGCTTGGCGTAATCATGGTCATAGCTGTTTCCT
GTGTGAAATTGTTATCCGCTCACAATTCCACACAACATACGAGCCGGGAGCATAAAGTGTAAAGCCTGGG
GTGCCTAATGAGTGAGCTAACTCACATTAATTGCGTTGCGCTCACTGCCCGCTTTCCAGTCGGGAAACCT
GTCGTGCCAGCTGCATTAATGAATCGGCCAACGCGCGGGGAGAGGCGGTTTGCGTATTGGGCGCTCTTCC
GCTTCCTCGCTCACTGACTCGCTGCGCTCGGTCGTTCGGCTGCGGCGAGCGGTATCAGCTCACTCAAAGG
CGGTAATACGGTTATCCACAGAATCAGGGGATAACGCAGGAAAGAACATGTGAGCAAAAGGCCAGCAAAA
GGCCAGGAACCGTAAAAAGGCCGCGTTGCTGGCGTTTTTCCATAGGCTCCGCCCCCCTGACGAGCATCAC
AAAAATCGACGCTCAAGTCAGAGGTGGCGAAACCCGACAGGACTATAAAGATACCAGGCGTTTCCCCCTG
GAAGCTCCCTCGTGCGCTCTCCTGTTCCGACCCTGCCGCTTACCGGATACCTGTCCGCCTTTCTCCCTTC
GGGAAGCGTGGCGCTTTCTCATAGCTCACGCTGTAGGTATCTCAGTTCGGTGTAGGTCGTTCGCTCCAAG
CTGGGCTGTGTGCACGAACCCCCCGTTCAGCCCGACCGCTGCGCCTTATCCGGTAACTATCGTCTTGAGT
CCAACCCGGTAAGACACGACTTATCGCCACTGGCAGCAGCCACTGGTAACAGGATTAGCAGAGCGAGGTA
TGTAGGCGGTGCTACAGAGTTCTTGAAGTGGTGGCCTAACTACGGCTACACTAGAAGAACAGTATTTGGT
ATCTGCGCTCTGCTGAAGCCAGTTACCTTCGGAAAAAGAGTTGGTAGCTCTTGATCCGGCAAACAAACCA
CCGCTGGTAGCGGTGGTTTTTTTGTTTGCAAGCAGCAGATTACGCGCAGAAAAAAAGGATCTCAAGAAGA
TCCTTTGATCTTTTCTACGGGGTCTGACGCTCAGTGGAACGAAAACTCACGTTAAGGGATTTTGGTCATG
AGATTATCAAAAAGGATCTTCACCTAGATCCTTTTAAATTAAAAATGAAGTTTTAAATCAATCTAAAGTA
TATATGAGTAAACTTGGTCTGACAGTTACCAATGCTTAATCAGTGAGGCACCTATCTCAGCGATCTGTCT
ATTTCGTTCATCCATAGTTGCCTGACTCCCCGTCGTGTAGATAACTACGATACGGGAGGGCTTACCATCT
GGCCCCAGTGCTGCAATGATACCGCGAGACCCACGCTCACCGGCTCCAGATTTATCAGCAATAAACCAGC
CAGCCGGAAGGGCCGAGCGCAGAAGTGGTCCTGCAACTTTATCCGCCTCCATCCAGTCTATTAATTGTTG
CCGGGAAGCTAGAGTAAGTAGTTCGCCAGTTAATAGTTTGCGCAACGTTGTTGCCATTGCTACAGGCATC
GTGGTGTCACGCTCGTCGTTTGGTATGGCTTCATTCAGCTCCGGTTCCCAACGATCAAGGCGAGTTACAT
GATCCCCCATGTTGTGCAAAAAAGCGGTTAGCTCCTTCGGTCCTCCGATCGTTGTCAGAAGTAAGTTGGC
CGCAGTGTTATCACTCATGGTTATGGCAGCACTGCATAATTCTCTTACTGTCATGCCATCCGTAAGATGC
TTTTCTGTGACTGGTGAGTACTCAACCAAGTCATTCTGAGAATAGTGTATGCGGCGACCGAGTTGCTCTT
GCCCGGCGTCAATACGGGATAATACCGCGCCACATAGCAGAACTTTAAAAGTGCTCATCATTGGAAAACG
TTCTTCGGGGCGAAAACTCTCAAGGATCTTACCGCTGTTGAGATCCAGTTCGATGTAACCCACTCGTGCA
CCCAACTGATCTTCAGCATCTTTTACTTTCACCAGCGTTTCTGGGTGAGCAAAAACAGGAAGGCAAAATG
CCGCAAAAAAGGGAATAAGGGCGACACGGAAATGTTGAATACTCATACTCTTCCTTTTTCAATATTATTG
AAGCATTTATCAGGGTTATTGTCTCATGAGCGGATACATATTTGAATGTATTTAGAAAAATAAACAAATA
GGGGTTCCGCGCACATTTCCCCGAAAAGTGCCACCTAAATTGTAAGCGTTAATATTTTGTTAAAATTCGC
GTTAAATTTTTGTTAAATCAGCTCATTTTTTAACCAATAGGCCGAAATCGGCAAAATCCCTTATAAATCA
AAAGAATAGACCGAGATAGGGT
[37 nt withheld, positions 5133-5169]
AAAGAACGTGGACTCCAACGTCAAAGG
[49 nt withheld, positions 5197-5245]
T
[91 nt withheld, positions 5247-5337]
G
[124 nt withheld, positions 5339-5462]
CCCATTCGCCATTCAGGCTGCGCAACTGTTGGGAAGGGCGATCGGTGCGGGCCTCTTCGCTATTACGCCA
GTCGACCGCCAATTCAATATGGCGTATATGGACTCATGCCAATTCAATATGGTGGATCTGGACCTGTGCC
AATTCAATATGGCGTATATGGACTCGTGCCAATTCAATATGGTGGATCTGGACCCCAGCCAATTCAATAT
GGCGGACTTGGCACCATGCCAATTCAATATGGCGGACCTGGCACTGTGCCAACTGGGGAGGGGTCTACTT
GGCACGGTGCCAAGTTTGAGGAGGGGTCTTGGCCCTGTGCCAAGTCCGCCATATTGAATTGGCATGGTGC
CAATAATGGCGGCCATATTGGCTATATGCCAGGATCAATATATAGGCAATATCCAATATGGCCCTATGCC
AATATGGCTATTGGCCAGGTTCAATACTATGTATTGGCCCTATGCCATATAGTATTCCATATATGGGTTT
TCCTATTGACGTAGATAGCCCCTCCCAATGGGCGGTCCCATATACCATATATGGGGCTTCCTAATACCGC
CCATAGCCACTCCCCCATTGACGTCAATGGTCTCTATATATGGTCTTTCCTATTGACGTCATATGGGCGG
TCCTATTGACGTATATGGCGCCTCCCCCATTGACGTCAATTACGGTAAATGGCCCGCCTGGCTCAATGCC
CATTGACGTCAATAGGACCACCCACCATTGACGTCAATGGGATGGCTCATTGCCCATTCATATCCGTTCT
CACGCCCCCTATTGACGTCAATGACGGTAAATGGCCCACTTGGCAGTACATCAATATCTATTAATAGTAA
CTTGGCAAGTACATTACTATTGGAAGTACGCCAGGGTACATTGGCAGTACTCCCATTGACGTCAATGGCG
GTAAATGGCCCGCGATGGCTGCCAAGTACATCCCCATTGACGTCAATGGGGAGGGGCAATGACGCAAATG
GGCGTTCCATTGACGTAAATGGGCGGTAGGCGTGCCTAATGGGAGGTCTATATAAGCAATGCTCGTTTAG
GGAAC
